>Addgene plasmid #106030 | Opto-GPR65 | addgene full sequence | sequence record 209643 | Addgene NGS Result
AATTGCATGAAGAATCTGCTTAGGGTTAGGCGTTTTGCGCTGCTTCGCGATGTACGGGCCAGATATACGC
GTTGACATTGATTATTGACTAGTTATTAATAGTAATCAATTACGGGGTCATTAGTTCATAGCCCATATAT
GGAGTTCCGCGTTACATAACTTACGGTAAATGGCCCGCCTGGCTGACCGCCCAACGACCCCCGCCCATTG
ACGTCAATAATGACGTATGTTCCCATAGTAACGCCAATAGGGACTTTCCATTGACGTCAATGGGTGGAGT
ATTTACGGTAAACTGCCCACTTGGCAGTACATCAAGTGTATCATATGCCAAGTACGCCCCCTATTGACGT
CAATGACGGTAAATGGCCCGCCTGGCATTATGCCCAGTACATGACCTTATGGGACTTTCCTACTTGGCAG
TACATCTACGTATTAGTCATCGCTATTACCATGGTGATGCGGTTTTGGCAGTACATCAATGGGCGTGGAT
AGCGGTTTGACTCACGGGGATTTCCAAGTCTCCACCCCATTGACGTCAATGGGAGTTTGTTTTGGCACCA
AAATCAACGGGACTTTCCAAAATGTCGTAACAACTCCGCCCCATTGACGCAAATGGGCGGTAGGCGTGTA
CGGTGGGAGGTCTATATAAGCAGAGCTCTCTGGCTAACTAGAGAACCCACTGCTTACTGGCTTATCGAAA
TTAATACGACTCACTATAGGGAGACACAAGCTGGCTAGCGTTTAAACGGGCCCTCTAGACTCGAGCACCA
TGAAAACGATCATCGCCCTGAGCTACATCTTCTGCCTGGTATTCGCCATGTACACCGATATAGAGATGAA
CAGGCTGGGAAAGGATAGCCTCATGAACGGGACCGAGGGCCCAAACTTCTACGTGCCTTTCTCCAACAAG
ACGGGCGTGGTGCGCAGCCCCTTCGAGGCCCCGCAGTACTACCTGGCGGAGCCATGGCAGTTCTCCATGC
TGGCCGCCTACATGTTCCTGCTGATCATGCTTGGCTTCCCCATCAACTTCCTCACGCTGTACGTCAGCTT
CCTGCAAGCAAAGAAGGAAAGTGAACTCAACTACATCCTGCTCAACCTGGCCGTGGCCGACCTCTTCATG
GTGTTCGGGGGCTTCACCACCACCCTCTACACCTCTCTGCACGGGTACTTCGTCTTTGGGCCCACGGGCT
GCAACCTGGAGGGCTTCTTTGCCACCTTGGGCGGTGAAATTGCACTGTGGTCCTTGGTGGTCCTGGCCAT
CGAGCGGTACGTGGTGGTGGTCTACCCTTTGAAGTTTTTTTTCCTAAGGACAAGAAGATTTGCCATCATG
GGCGTCGCCTTCACCTGGGTCATGGCTCTGGCCTGTGCCGCGCCCCCCCTCGTCGGCTGGTCCAGGTACA
TCCCGGAGGGCATGCAGTGCTCGTGCGGGATTGACTACTACACGCCCCACGAGGAAACCAACAATGAGTC
GTTCGTCATCTACATGTTCGTGGTCCACTTCATCATCCCCCTGATTGTCATATTCTTCTGCTACGGAAAA
GTCTACCAAGCTGTGCGGCACAATAAAGCCACGGAAAACAAGGAAAAGAAGAGAATCATACGCATGGTGA
TCATCATGGTCATCGCTTTCCTAATCTGCTGGCTGCCCTACGCTGGGGTGGCGTTCTACATCTTCACCCA
TCAGGGCTCTGACTTTGGCCCCATCTTCATGACCATCCCGGCTTTCTTTGCCAAGACTTCTGCCGTCTAC
AACCCCGTCATCTACATCATGATGAACAAGCAGTTCCGCTATGATATGTGGAATATATTAAAATTCTGCA
CTGGGAGGTGTAATACATCACAAAGACAAAGAAAACGCATACTTTCTGTGTCTACAAAAGATACTATGGA
ATTAGAGGTCCTTGAGACAGAAACCAGCCAAGTGGCGCCTGCCTAAGAATTCCACCACACTGGACTAGTG
GATCCGAGCTCGGTACCAAGCTTAAGTTTAAACCGCTGATCAGCCTCGACTGTGCCTTCTAGTTGCCAGC
CATCTGTTGTTTGCCCCTCCCCCGTGCCTTCCTTGACCCTGGAAGGTGCCACTCCCACTGTCCTTTCCTA
ATAAAATGAGGAAATTGCATCGCATTGTCTGAGTAGGTGTCATTCTATTCTGGGGGGTGGGGTGGGGCAG
GACAGCAAGGGGGAGGATTGGGAAGAGAATAGCAGGCATGCTGGGGATGCGGTGGGCTCTATGGCTTCTG
AGGCGGAAAGAACCAGCTGGGGCTCTAGGGGGTATCCCC
[124 nt withheld, positions 2280-2403]
C
[91 nt withheld, positions 2405-2495]
A
[49 nt withheld, positions 2497-2545]
CCTTTGACGTTGGAGTCCACGTTCTTT
[37 nt withheld, positions 2573-2609]
ACCCTATCTCGGTCTATTCTTTTGATTTATAAGGGATTTTGCCGATTTCGGCCTATTGGTTAAAAAATGA
GCTGATTTAACAAAAATTTAACGCGAATTAATTCTGTGGAATGTGTGTCAGTTAGGGTGTGGAAAGTCCC
CAGGCTCCCCAGCAGGCAGAAGTATGCAAAGCATGCATCTCAATTAGTCAGCAACCAGGTGTGGAAAGTC
CCCAGGCTCCCCAGCAGGCAGAAGTATGCAAAGCATGCATCTCAATTAGTCAGCAACCATAGTCCCGCCC
CTAACTCCGCCCATCCCGCCCCTAACTCCGCCCAGTTCCGCCCATTCTCCGCCCCATGGCTGACTAATTT
TTTTTATTTATGCAGAGGCCGAGGCCGCCTCTGCCTCTGAGCTATTCCAGAAGTAGTGAGGAGGCTTTTT
TGGAGGCCTAGGCTTTTGCAAAAAGCTCCCGGGAGCTTGTATATCCATTTTCGGATCTGATCAAGAGACA
GGATGAGGATCGTTTCGCATGATTGAACAAGATGGATTGCACGCAGGTTCTCCGGCCGCTTGGGTGGAGA
GGCTATTCGGCTATGACTGGGCACAACAGACAATCGGCTGCTCTGATGCCGCCGTGTTCCGGCTGTCAGC
GCAGGGGCGCCCGGTTCTTTTTGTCAAGACCGACCTGTCCGGTGCCCTGAATGAACTGCAGGACGAGGCA
GCGCGGCTATCGTGGCTGGCCACGACGGGCGTTCCTTGCGCAGCTGTGCTCGACGTTGTCACTGAAGCGG
GAAGGGACTGGCTGCTATTGGGCGAAGTGCCGGGGCAGGATCTCCTGTCATCTCACCTTGCTCCTGCCGA
GAAAGTATCCATCATGGCTGATGCAATGCGGCGGCTGCATACGCTTGATCCGGCTACCTGCCCATTCGAC
CACCAAGCGAAACATCGCATCGAGCGAGCACGTACTCGGATGGAAGCCGGTCTTGTCGATCAGGATGATC
TGGACGAAGAACATCAGGGGCTCGCGCCAGCCGAACTGTTCGCCAGGCTCAAGGCGCGCATGCCCGACGG
CGAGGATCTCGTCGTGACCCATGGCGATGCCTGCTTGCCGAATATCATGGTGGAAAATGGCCGCTTTTCT
GGATTCATCGACTGTGGCCGGCTGGGTGTGGCGGACCGCTATCAGGACATAGCGTTGGCTACCCGTGATA
TTGCTGAAGAACTTGGCGGCGAATGGGCTGACCGCTTCCTCGTGCTTTACGGTATCGCCGCTCCCGATTC
GCAGCGCATCGCCTTCTATCGCCTTCTTGACGAGTTCTTCTGAGCGGGACTCTGGGGTTCGAAATGACCG
ACCAAGCGACGCCCAACCTGCCATCACGAGATTTCGATTCCACCGCCGCCTTCTATGAAAGGTTGGGCTT
CGGAATCGTTTTCCGGGACGCCGGCTGGATGATCCTCCAGCGCGGGGATCTCATGCTGGAGTTCTTCGCC
CACCCCAACTTGTTTATTGCAGCTTATAATGGTTACAAATAAAGCAATAGCATCACAAATTTCACAAATA
AAGCATTTTTTTCACTGCATTCTAGTTGTGGTTTGTCCAAACTCATCAATGTATCTTATCATGTCTGTAT
ACCGTCGACCTCTAGCTAGAGCTTGGCGTAATCATGGTCATAGCTGTTTCCTGTGTGAAATTGTTATCCG
CTCACAATTCCACACAACATACGAGCCGGAAGCATAAAGTGTAAAGCCTGGGGTGCCTAATGAGTGAGCT
AACTCACATTAATTGCGTTGCGCTCACTGCCCGCTTTCCAGTCGGGAAACCTGTCGTGCCAGCTGCATTA
ATGAATCGGCCAACGCGCGGGGAGAGGCGGTTTGCGTATTGGGCGCTCTTGCGCTTCCTCGCTCACTGAC
TCGCTGCGCTCGGTCGTTCGGCTGCGGCGAGCGGTATCAGCTCACTCAAAGGCGGTAATACGGTTATCCA
CAGAATCAGGGGATAACGCAGGAAAGAACATGTGAGCAAAAGGCCAGCAAAAGGCCAGGAACCGTAAAAA
GGCCGCGTTGCTGGCGTTTTTCCATAGGCTCCGCCCCCCTGACGAGCATCACAAAAATCGACGCTCAAGT
CAGAGGTGGCGAAACCCGACAGGACTATAAAGATACCAGGCGTTTCCCCCTGGAAGCTCCCTCGTGCGCT
CTCCTGTTCCGACCCTGCCGCTTACCGGATACCTGTCCGCCTTTCTCCCTTCGGGAAGCGTGGCGCTTTC
TCATAGCTCACGCTGTAGGTATCTCAGTTCGGTGTAGGTCGTTCGCTCCAAGCTGGGCTGTGTGCACGAA
CCCCCCGTTCAGCCCGACCGCTGCGCCTTATCCGGTAACTATCGTCTTGAGTCCAACCCGGTAAGACACG
ACTTATCGCCACTGGCAGCAGCCACTGGTAACAGGATTAGCAGAGCGAGGTATGTAGGCGGTGCTACAGA
GTTCTTGAAGTGGTGGCCTAACTACGGCTACACTAGAAGAACAGTATTTGGTATCTGCGCTCTGCTGAAG
CCAGTTACCTTCGGAAAAAGAGTTGGTAGCTCTTGATCCGGCAAACAAACCACCGCTGGTAGCGGTGGTT
TTTTTGTTTGCAAGCAGCAGATTACGCGCAGAAAAAAAGGATCTCAAGAAGATCCTTTGATCTTTTCTAC
GGGGTCTGACGCTCAGTGGAACGAAAACTCACGTTAAGGGATTTTGGTCATGAGATTATCAAAAAGGATC
TTCACCTAGATCCTTTTAAATTAAAAATGAAGTTTTAAATCAATCTAAAGTATATATGAGTAAACTTGGT
CTGACAGTTACCAATGCTTAATCAGTGAGGCACCTATCTCAGCGATCTGTCTATTTCGTTCATCCATAGT
TGCCTGACTCCCCGTCGTGTAGATAACTACGATACGGGAGGGCTTACCATCTGGCCCCAGTGCTGCAATG
ATACCGCGGGACCCACGCTCACCGGCTCCAGATTTATCAGCAATAAACCAGCCAGCCGGAAGGGCCGAGC
GCAGAAGTGGTCCTGCAACTTTATCCGCCTCCATCCAGTCTATTAATTGTTGCCGGGAAGCTAGAGTAAG
TAGTTCGCCAGTTAATAGTTTGCGCAACGTTGTTGCCATTGCTACAGGCATCGTGGTGTCACGCTCGTCG
TTTGGTATGGCTTCATTCAGCTCCGGTTCCCAACGATCAAGGCGAGTTACATGATCCCCCATGTTGTGCA
AAAAAGCGGTTAGCTCCTTCGGTCCTCCGATCGTTGTCAGAAGTAAGTTGGCCGCAGTGTTATCACTCAT
GGTTATGGCAGCACTGCATAATTCTCTTACTGTCATGCCATCCGTAAGATGCTTTTCTGTGACTGGTGAG
TACTCAACCAAGTCATTCTGAGAATAGTGTATGCGGCGACCGAGTTGCTCTTGCCCGGCGTCAATACGGG
ATAATACCGCGCCACATAGCAGAACTTTAAAAGTGCTCATCATTGGAAAACGTTCTTCGGGGCGAAAACT
CTCAAGGATCTTACCACTGTTGAGATCCAGTTCGATGTAACCCACTCGTGCACCCAACTGATCTTCAGCA
TCTTTTACTTTCACCAGCGTTTCTGGGTGAGCAAAAACAGGAAGGCAAAATGCCGCAAAAAAGGGAATAA
GGGCGACACGGAAATGTTGAATACTCATACTCTTCCTTTTTCAATATTATTGAAGCATTTATCAGGGTTA
TTGTCTCATGAGCGGATACATATTTGAATGTATTTAGAAAAATAAACAAATAGGGGTTCCGCGCACATTT
CCCCGAAAAGTGCCACCTGACGTCGACGGATCGGGAGATCTCCCGATCCCCTATGGTGCACTCTCAGTAC
AATCTGCTCTGATGCCGCATAGTTAAGCCAGTATCTGCTCCCTGCTTGTGTGTTGGAGGTCGCTGAGTAG
TGCGCGAGCAAAATTTAAGCTACAACAAGGCAAGGCTTGACCGAC
Features (pLannotate 1.2.2; 20 found; start..end, strand, type, name):
     74..453     +  enhancer       CMV enhancer: human cytomegalovirus immediate early enhancer
    454..657     +  promoter       CMV promoter: human cytomegalovirus (CMV) immediate early promoter
    653..686     +  LTR            5' LTR (truncated) (fragment): truncated 5' long terminal repeat (LTR) from HIV-1
    702..720     +  promoter       T7 promoter: promoter for bacteriophage T7 RNA polymerase
    863..1933    +  CDS            RHO: OPSD_BOVIN - Experimental evidence at protein level: Swiss-Prot protein existence level 1. Photoreceptor required for image-forming vision at low light intensity. Required for photoreceptor cell viability after birth (By similarity). Light-induced isomerization of 11-cis to all-trans retinal triggers a conformational change that activates signaling via G- proteins (PubMed:10926528, PubMed:12044163, PubMed:11972040, PubMed:16908857, PubMed:16586416, PubMed:17060607, PubMed:17449675, PubMed:18818650, PubMed:21389983, PubMed:22198838, PubMed:23579341, PubMed:25205354, PubMed:27458239). Subsequent
   2010..2121    +  polyA_signal   bGH poly(A) signal: bovine growth hormone polyadenylation signal
   2238..2259    +  promoter       SV40 promoter (fragment): SV40 enhancer and early promoter
   2280..2708    +  rep_origin     f1 ori (sequence partly withheld): f1 bacteriophage origin of replication; arrow indicates direction of (+) strand synthesis
   2722..3051    +  promoter       SV40 promoter: SV40 enhancer and early promoter
   3118..3909    +  CDS            neo: KKA2_KLEPN - Also known as kan, nptII. Experimental evidence at protein level: Swiss-Prot protein existence level 1. Resistance to kanamycin, neomycin, paromomycin, ribostamycin, butirosin and gentamicin B. From Klebsiella pneumoniae.
   3933..4091    +  CDS            ble (fragment): BLE_KLEPN - Experimental evidence at protein level: Swiss-Prot protein existence level 1. Binding protein with a strong affinity to the bleomycin family of antibiotics. Binds to CL990; an antimitotic-antibiotic compound. From Klebsiella pneumoniae.
   4086..4207    +  polyA_signal   SV40 poly(A) signal: SV40 polyadenylation signal
   4280..4296    -  protein_bind   lac operator: The lac repressor binds to the lac operator to inhibit transcription in E. coli. This inhibition can be relieved by adding lactose or isopropyl-β-D-thiogalactopyranoside (IPTG). lac repressor encoded by lacI
   4304..4334    -  promoter       lac promoter: promoter for the E. coli lac operon
   4349..4370    -  protein_bind   CAP binding site: CAP binding activates transcription in the presence of cAMP. E. coli catabolite activator protein
   4383..4475    -  CDS            lacI (fragment): lac repressor; lacI; The lac repressor binds to the lac operator to inhibit transcription in E. coli. This inhibition can be relieved by adding lactose or isopropyl-β-D-thiogalactopyranoside (IPTG).
   4658..5246    -  rep_origin     ori: high-copy-number ColE1/pMB1/pBR322/pUC origin of replication
   5417..6277    -  CDS            AmpR: β-lactamase; bla; confers resistance to ampicillin, carbenicillin, and related antibiotics
   6278..6382    -  promoter       AmpR promoter: bla
   6441..6493    -  misc_feature   bom (fragment): basis of mobility region from pBR322
