[The description below was written by a language model from this plasmid's Addgene catalogue record and pLannotate feature annotations shown in this document.]
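Description:
Opto-GPR65 is a mammalian expression plasmid built on the Invitrogen pcDNA3.1(-) backbone, with a sequenced length of about 6.6 kb. It is propagated in E. coli as a high-copy plasmid through a ColE1/pUC-type origin and selected with ampicillin via the β-lactamase gene. An f1 origin is also present. For selection in mammalian cells, an SV40 early promoter drives the neomycin phosphotransferase gene, followed by an SV40 polyadenylation signal, allowing G418 selection of stable transfectants.

The payload is a roughly 1.2 kb open reading frame encoding a chimeric G-protein-coupled receptor that combines bovine rhodopsin with human GPR65 (also known as TDAG8). It is transcribed from the CMV immediate-early enhancer/promoter and terminated by the bovine growth hormone polyadenylation signal. A T7 promoter lies upstream of the insert. The automated annotation labels the whole coding region as bovine rhodopsin, which reflects how much of the chimera derives from rhodopsin. The record does not specify which segments come from GPR65. The receptor carries an N-terminal VSV-G epitope and a C-terminal rhodopsin 1D4 epitope, both of which can be used for antibody detection. A short hit annotated as a truncated HIV-1 LTR at the end of the CMV promoter, and fragments labelled ble, lacI and bom, are likely backbone remnants or annotation artefacts rather than functional elements.

According to the stated purpose and the associated publication title, the construct is used to express a light-responsive version of an orphan class A GPCR, so that receptor signalling can be triggered optically. The depositor notes that the insert was assembled by two-step cloning and that the flanking sites cannot be used for subcloning.
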