Addgene plasmid #106030: Opto-GPR65
Purpose: Expression of a chimeric G-protein coupled receptor (Rhodopsin-GPR65; Opto-GPR65; C8)
Depositing lab: Harald Janovjak. Depositing organization: Institute of Science and Technology Austria (I.S.T. Austria). Publication: Optical functionalization of human Class A orphan G-protein-coupled receptors. Morri M, Sanchez-Romero I, Tichy AM, Kainrath S, Gerrard EJ, Hirschfeld PP, Schwarz J, Janovjak H. Nat Commun. 2018 May 16;9(1):1950. doi: 10.1038/s41467-018-04342-1. PubMed 29769519.
Backbone
  Vector backbone: pcDNA3.1-
  Backbone manufacturer: Invitrogen
  Backbone size w/o insert (bp): 5427
  Vector type: Mammalian Expression
  Selectable markers: Neomycin (select with G418)
Growth in bacteria
  Bacterial resistance: Ampicillin, 100 μg/mL
  Growth temperature: 37°C
  Growth strain: DH5alpha
  Copy number: High Copy
Gene/Insert
  Gene/Insert name: Opto-GPR65
  Species: H. sapiens (human), B. taurus (bovine)
  Insert size (bp): 1167
  Mutation: Chimeric receptor protein
  Entrez Gene: GPR65 (a.k.a. TDAG8, hTDAG8)
  Promoter: CMV
  Tag / fusion protein: VSV-G (N terminal on insert); Rhodopsin-1D4 (C terminal on insert)
  Cloning method: Restriction Enzyme; 5′ cloning site unknown (unknown if destroyed); 3′ cloning site unknown (unknown if destroyed)
  Sequencing primers: 5′ CMV_F (CGCAAATGGGCGGTAGGCGTG); 3′ pcDNA_R (CAACAGATGGCTGGCAAC)
Terms and licenses: Academic/Nonprofit Terms; Industry Terms: Not Available to Industry
Depositor comments: two step cloning; 5' and 3' sites cannot be used for (sub)cloning
How to cite: Opto-GPR65 was a gift from Harald Janovjak (Addgene plasmid # 106030 ; http://n2t.net/addgene:106030 ; RRID:Addgene_106030)
