>Addgene plasmid #106030 | Opto-GPR65 | depositor partial sequence | sequence record 200793 | Opto-GPR65
ATGAAAACGATCATCGCCCTGAGCTACATCTTCTGCCTGGTATTCGCCATGTACACCGATATAGAGATGA
ACAGGCTGGGAAAGGATAGCCTCATGAACGGGACCGAGGGCCCAAACTTCTACGTGCCTTTCTCCAACAA
GACGGGCGTGGTGCGCAGCCCCTTCGAGGCCCCGCAGTACTACCTGGCGGAGCCATGGCAGTTCTCCATG
CTGGCCGCCTACATGTTCCTGCTGATCATGCTTGGCTTCCCCATCAACTTCCTCACGCTGTACGTCAGCT
TCCTGCAAGCAAAGAAGGAAAGTGAACTCAACTACATCCTGCTCAACCTGGCCGTGGCCGACCTCTTCAT
GGTGTTCGGGGGCTTCACCACCACCCTCTACACCTCTCTGCACGGGTACTTCGTCTTTGGGCCCACGGGC
TGCAACCTGGAGGGCTTCTTTGCCACCTTGGGCGGTGAAATTGCACTGTGGTCCTTGGTGGTCCTGGCCA
TCGAGCGGTACGTGGTGGTGGTCTACCCTTTGAAGTTTTTTTTCCTAAGGACAAGAAGATTTGCCATCAT
GGGCGTCGCCTTCACCTGGGTCATGGCTCTGGCCTGTGCCGCGCCCCCCCTCGTCGGCTGGTCCAGGTAC
ATCCCGGAGGGCATGCAGTGCTCGTGCGGGATTGACTACTACACGCCCCACGAGGAAACCAACAATGAGT
CGTTCGTCATCTACATGTTCGTGGTCCACTTCATCATCCCCCTGATTGTCATATTCTTCTGCTACGGAAA
AGTCTACCAAGCTGTGCGGCACAATAAAGCCACGGAAAACAAGGAAAAGAAGAGAATCATACGCATGGTG
ATCATCATGGTCATCGCTTTCCTAATCTGCTGGCTGCCCTACGCTGGGGTGGCGTTCTACATCTTCACCC
ATCAGGGCTCTGACTTTGGCCCCATCTTCATGACCATCCCGGCTTTCTTTGCCAAGACTTCTGCCGTCTA
CAACCCCGTCATCTACATCATGATGAACAAGCAGTTCCGCTATGATATGTGGAATATATTAAAATTCTGC
ACTGGGAGGTGTAATACATCACAAAGACAAAGAAAACGCATACTTTCTGTGTCTACAAAAGATACTATGG
AATTAGAGGTCCTTGAGACAGAAACCAGCCAAGTGGCGCCTGCCTAA
